>Addgene plasmid #144742 | TFORF3266 | addgene full sequence | sequence record 404348 | Addgene NGS Result
TTAATGTAGTCTTATGCAATACTCTTGTAGTCTTGCAACATGGTAACGATGAGTTAGCAACATGCCTTAC
AAGGAGAGAAAAAGCACCGTGCATGCCGATTGGTGGAAGTAAGGTGGTACGATCGTGCCTTATTAGGAAG
GCAACAGACGGGTCTGACATGGATTGGACGAACCACTGAATTGCCGCATTGCAGAGATATTGTATTTAAG
TGCCTAGCTCGATACATAAACGGGTCTCTCTGGTTAGACCAGATCTGAGCCTGGGAGCTCTCTGGCTAAC
TAGGGAACCCACTGCTTAAGCCTCAATAAAGCTTGCCTTGAGTGCTTCAAGTAGTGTGTGCCCGTCTGTT
GTGTGACTCTGGTAACTAGAGATCCCTCAGACCCTTTTAGTCAGTGTGGAAAATCTCTAGCAGTGGCGCC
CGAACAGGGACTTGAAAGCGAAAGGGAAACCAGAGGAGCTCTCTCGACGCAGGACTCGGCTTGCTGAAGC
GCGCACGGCAAGAGGCGAGGGGCGGCGACTGGTGAGTACGCCAAAAATTTTGACTAGCGGAGGCTAGAAG
GAGAGAGATGGGTGCGAGAGCGTCAGTATTAAGCGGGGGAGAATTAGATCGCGATGGGAAAAAATTCGGT
TAAGGCCAGGGGGAAAGAAAAAATATAAATTAAAACATATAGTATGGGCAAGCAGGGAGCTAGAACGATT
CGCAGTTAATCCTGGCCTGTTAGAAACATCAGAAGGCTGTAGACAAATACTGGGACAGCTACAACCATCC
CTTCAGACAGGATCAGAAGAACTTAGATCATTATATAATACAGTAGCAACCCTCTATTGTGTGCATCAAA
GGATAGAGATAAAAGACACCAAGGAAGCTTTAGACAAGATAGAGGAAGAGCAAAACAAAAGTAAGACCAC
CGCACAGCAAGCGGCCGCTGATCTTCAGACCTGGAGGAGGAGATATGAGGGACAATTGGAGAAGTGAATT
ATATAAATATAAAGTAGTAAAAATTGAACCATTAGGAGTAGCACCCACCAAGGCAAAGAGAAGAGTGGTG
CAGAGAGAAAAAAGAGCAGTGGGAATAGGAGCTTTGTTCCTTGGGTTCTTGGGAGCAGCAGGAAGCACTA
TGGGCGCAGCGTCAATGACGCTGACGGTACAGGCCAGACAATTATTGTCTGGTATAGTGCAGCAGCAGAA
CAATTTGCTGAGGGCTATTGAGGCGCAACAGCATCTGTTGCAACTCACAGTCTGGGGCATCAAGCAGCTC
CAGGCAAGAATCCTGGCTGTGGAAAGATACCTAAAGGATCAACAGCTCCTGGGGATTTGGGGTTGCTCTG
GAAAACTCATTTGCACCACTGCTGTGCCTTGGAATGCTAGTTGGAGTAATAAATCTCTGGAACAGATTTG
GAATCACACGACCTGGATGGAGTGGGACAGAGAAATTAACAATTACACAAGCTTAATACACTCCTTAATT
GAAGAATCGCAAAACCAGCAAGAAAAGAATGAACAAGAATTATTGGAATTAGATAAATGGGCAAGTTTGT
GGAATTGGTTTAACATAACAAATTGGCTGTGGTATATAAAATTATTCATAATGATAGTAGGAGGCTTGGT
AGGTTTAAGAATAGTTTTTGCTGTACTTTCTATAGTGAATAGAGTTAGGCAGGGATATTCACCATTATCG
TTTCAGACCCACCTCCCAACCCCGAGGGGACCCATGCATTGCATCTCAATTAGTCAGCAACCAGGTGTGG
AAAGTCCCCAGGCTCCCCAGCAGGCAGAAGTATGCAAAGCATGCGTCTCAATTAGTCAGCAACCATAGTC
CCGCCCCTAACTCCGCCCATCCCGCCCCTAACTCCGCCCAGTTCCGCCCATTCTCCGCCCCATGGCTGAC
TAATTTTTTTTATTTATGCAGAGGCCGAGGCCGCCTCGGCCTCTGAGCTATTCCAGAAGTAGTGAGGAGG
CTTTTTTGGAGGCCTAGGCTTTTGCAAAAAGCTTTCTAGAGGTACCACCGGAGCTTACCATGACCGAGTA
CAAGCCCACGGTGCGCCTCGCCACCCGCGACGACGTCCCCAGGGCCGTACGCACCCTCGCCGCCGCGTTC
GCCGACTACCCCGCCACGCGCCACACCGTCGATCCGGACCGCCACATCGAGCGGGTCACCGAGCTGCAAG
AACTCTTCCTCACGCGCGTCGGGCTCGACATCGGCAAGGTGTGGGTCGCGGACGACGGCGCCGCCGTGGC
GGTCTGGACCACGCCGGAGAGCGTCGAAGCGGGGGCGGTGTTCGCCGAGATCGGCCCGCGCATGGCCGAG
TTGAGCGGTTCCCGGCTGGCCGCGCAGCAACAGATGGAAGGCCTCCTGGCGCCGCACCGGCCCAAGGAGC
CCGCGTGGTTCCTGGCCACCGTCGGCGTCTCGCCCGACCACCAGGGCAAGGGTCTGGGCAGCGCCGTCGT
GCTCCCCGGAGTGGAGGCGGCCGAGCGCGCCGGGGTGCCCGCCTTCCTGGAGACCTCCGCGCCCCGCAAC
CTCCCCTTCTACGAGCGGCTCGGCTTCACCGTCACCGCCGACGTCGAGGTGCCCGAAGGACCGCGCACCT
GGTGCATGACCCGCAAGCCCGGTGCCAGTTAACGAATTCTAGATCTTGAGACAAATGGCAGTATTCATCC
ACAATTTTAAAAGAAAAGGGGGGATTGGGGGGTACAGTGCAGGGGAAAGAATAGTAGACATAATAGCAAC
AGACATACAAACTAAAGAATTACAAAAACAAATTACAAAAATTCAAAATTTTCGGGTTTATTACAGGGAC
AGCAGAGATCCACTTTGGCGCCGGCTCGAGGCCTGCAGGTGCAAAGATGGATAAAGTTTTAAACAGAGAG
GAATCTTTGCAGCTAATGGACCTTCTAGGTCTTGAAAGGAGTGGGAATTGGCTCCGGTGCCCGTCAGTGG
GCAGAGCGCACATCGCCCACAGTCCCCGAGAAGTTGGGGGGAGGGGTCGGCAATTGAACCGGTGCCTAGA
GAAGGTGGCGCGGGGTAAACTGGGAAAGTGATGTCGTGTACTGGCTCCGCCTTTTTCCCGAGGGTGGGGG
AGAACCGTATATAAGTGCAGTAGTCGCCGTGAACGTTCTTTTTCGCAACGGGTTTGCCGCCAGAACACAG
GTAAGTGCCGTGTGTGGTTCCCGCGGGCCTGGCCTCTTTACGGGTTATGGCCCTTGCGTGCCTTGAATTA
CTTCCACCTGGCTGCAGTACGTGATTCTTGATCCCGAGCTTCGGGTTGGAAGTGGGTGGGAGAGTTCGAG
GCCTTGCGCTTAAGGAGCCCCTTCGCCTCGTGCTTGAGTTGAGGCCTGGCCTGGGCGCTGGGGCCGCCGC
GTGCGAATCTGGTGGCACCTTCGCGCCTGTCTCGCTGCTTTCGATAAGTCTCTAGCCATTTAAAATTTTT
GATGACCTGCTGCGACGCTTTTTTTCTGGCAAGATAGTCTTGTAAATGCGGGCCAAGATCTGCACACTGG
TATTTCGGTTTTTGGGGCCGCGGGCGGCGACGGGGCCCGTGCGTCCCAGCGCACATGTTCGGCGAGGCGG
GGCCTGCGAGCGCGGCCACCGAGAATCGGACGGGGGTAGTCTCAAGCTGGCCGGCCTGCTCTGGTGCCTG
GCCTCGCGCCGCCGTGTATCGCCCCGCCCTGGGCGGCAAGGCTGGCCCGGTCGGCACCAGTTGCGTGAGC
GGAAAGATGGCCGCTTCCCGGCCCTGCTGCAGGGAGCTCAAAATGGAGGACGCGGCGCTCGGGAGAGCGG
GCGGGTGAGTCACCCACACAAAGGAAAAGGGCCTTTCCGTCCTCAGCCGTCGCTTCATGTGACTCCACGG
AGTACCGGGCGCCGTCCAGGCACCTCGATTAGTTCTCGAGCTTTTGGAGTACGTCGTCTTTAGGTTGGGG
GGAGGGGTTTTATGCGATGGAGTTTCCCCACACTGAGTGGGTGGAGACTGAAGTTAGGCCAGCTTGGCAC
TTGATGTAATTCTCCTTGGAATTTGCCCTTTTTGAGTTTGGATCTTGGTTCATTCTCAAGCCTCAGACAG
TGGTTCAAAGTTTTTTTCTTCCATTTCAGGTGTCGTGAGGCTAGCATCGATTGATCAACAAGTTTGTACA
AAAAAGTTGGCATGGCAGCCCCCTTGGAGGCCCAGGACCAGGCCCCTGGGGAGGGAGAAGGGCTTCTGAT
TGTGAAAGTGGAAGATTCCTCCTGGGAACAGGAATCTGCCCAGCATGAGGATGGCAGGGATTCCGAAGCC
TGCCGCCAGCGCTTCCGGCAATTCTGCTACGGGGATGTGCATGGGCCTCATGAGGCCTTCAGCCAGCTCT
GGGAGCTCTGCTGCCGCTGGCTGCGGCCCGAGCTGCGTACCAAGGAGCAGATCCTGGAGCTGCTGGTGCT
GGAGCAGTTCCTGACAGTGCTGCCAGGGGAGATCCAGGGCTGGGTGCGTGAGCAGCACCCGGGAAGCGGT
GAGGAGGCTGTCGCCTTGGTGGAGGACCTACAGAAGCAGCCAGTGAAAGCCTGGCGACAGGATGTGCCCT
CGGAGGAGGCGGAACCCGAGGCTGCAGGCCGGGGATCCCAGGCCACGGGGCCTCCCCCGACGGTGGGGGC
ACGGAGGCGGCCGTCTGTTCCCCAGGAGCAGCACAGCCATAGCGCCCAGCCTCCTGCTCTTCTTAAAGAG
GGTCGTCCCGGAGAGACGACGGACACCTGCTTTGTCTCTGGGGTCCATGGACCTGTGGCATTGGGAGACA
TCCCATTCTATTTCTCCCGGGAAGAATGGGGCACCCTGGACCCTGCTCAGCGGGATCTCTTCTGGGACAT
AAAGCGGGAGAACTCCCGGAACACCACCCTGGGTTTTGGGCTCAAAGGCCAAAGTGAGAAGTCCCTGCTG
CAGGAGATGGTGCCGGTGGTGCCAGGCCAGACAGGCAGCGACGTGACTGTGTCCTGGAGCCCCGAGGAGG
CTGAGGCCTGGGAGAGCGAGAACCGGCCGAGGGCGGCCCTGGGCCCAGTGGTGGGCGCGCGACGGGGGCG
GCCACCCACTCGCCGGCGCCAGTTCCGGGACCTGGCAGCCGAGAAGCCGCACAGCTGCGGGCAGTGTGGA
AAGCGCTTCCGCTGGGGCTCGGACCTGGCGCGGCACCAGCGCACGCACACGGGCGAGAAGCCACACAAGT
GCCCTGAGTGCGACAAGAGCTTCCGCAGCTCCTCGGACCTGGTGCGCCACCAAGGCGTGCACACGGGCGA
GAAGCCCTTCTCCTGTTCCGAGTGCGGCAAGAGCTTCAGCCGCAGCGCCTACCTGGCCGACCACCAGCGC
ATACACACGGGCGAGAAGCCTTTCGGCTGCAGCGACTGCGGCAAGAGCTTCTCGCTGCGCTCCTACCTGC
TGGACCATCGGCGTGTGCACACCGGTGAGCGGCCCTTCGGCTGCGGAGAGTGCGACAAGAGCTTCAAGCA
GCGCGCGCACCTCATCGCGCATCAGAGCCTGCACGCCAAGATGGCCCAGCCCGTGGGGTGCCCAACTTTC
TTGTACAAAGTGGTTGATATCGGTAAGCCTATCCCTAACCCTCTCCTCGGTCTCGATTCTACGTAGTAAT
GAACTAGTCCGTAACTTGAAAGTATTTCGATTTCTTGGCTTTATATATCTTGTGGAAAGGACGACACCAA
CCCGACGAACATGCGATAACGCGTTAAGTCGACAATCAACCTCTGGATTACAAAATTTGTGAAAGATTGA
CTGGTATTCTTAACTATGTTGCTCCTTTTACGCTATGTGGATACGCTGCTTTAATGCCTTTGTATCATGC
TATTGCTTCCCGTATGGCTTTCATTTTCTCCTCCTTGTATAAATCCTGGTTGCTGTCTCTTTATGAGGAG
TTGTGGCCCGTTGTCAGGCAACGTGGCGTGGTGTGCACTGTGTTTGCTGACGCAACCCCCACTGGTTGGG
GCATTGCCACCACCTGTCAGCTCCTTTCCGGGACTTTCGCTTTCCCCCTCCCTATTGCCACGGCGGAACT
CATCGCCGCCTGCCTTGCCCGCTGCTGGACAGGGGCTCGGCTGTTGGGCACTGACAATTCCGTGGTGTTG
TCGGGGAAATCATCGTCCTTTCCTTGGCTGCTCGCCTGTGTTGCCACCTGGATTCTGCGCGGGACGTCCT
TCTGCTACGTCCCTTCGGCCCTCAATCCAGCGGACCTTCCTTCCCGCGGCCTGCTGCCGGCTCTGCGGCC
TCTTCCGCGTCTTCGCCTTCGCCCTCAGACGAGTCGGATCTCCCTTTGGGCCGCCTCCCCGCGTCGACTT
TAAGACCAATGACTTACAAGGCAGCTGTAGATCTTAGCCACTTTTTAAAAGAAAAGGGGGGACTGGAAGG
GCTAATTCACTCCCAACGAAGACAAGATCTGCTTTTTGCTTGTACTGGGTCTCTCTGGTTAGACCAGATC
TGAGCCTGGGAGCTCTCTGGCTAACTAGGGAACCCACTGCTTAAGCCTCAATAAAGCTTGCCTTGAGTGC
TTCAAGTAGTGTGTGCCCGTCTGTTGTGTGACTCTGGTAACTAGAGATCCCTCAGACCCTTTTAGTCAGT
GTGGAAAATCTCTAGCAGTACGTATAGTAGTTCATGTCATCTTATTATTCAGTATTTATAACTTGCAAAG
AAATGAATATCAGAGAGTGAGAGGAACTTGTTTATTGCAGCTTATAATGGTTACAAATAAAGCAATAGCA
TCACAAATTTCACAAATAAAGCATTTTTTTCACTGCATTCTAGTTGTGGTTTGTCCAAACTCATCAATGT
ATCTTATCATGTCTGGCTCTAGCTATCCCGCCCCTAACTCCGCCCATCCCGCCCCTAACTCCGCCCAGTT
CCGCCCATTCTCCGCCCCATGGCTGACTAATTTTTTTTATTTATGCAGAGGCCGAGGCCGCCTCGGCCTC
TGAGCTATTCCAGAAGTAGTGAGGAGGCTTTTTTGGAGGCCTAGGGACGTACCCAATTCGCCCTATAGTG
AGTCGTATTACGCGCGCTCACTGGCCGTCGTTTTACAACGTCGTGACTGGGAAAACCCTGGCGTTACCCA
ACTTAATCGCCTTGCAGCACATCCCCCTTTCGCCAGCTGGCGTAATAGCGAAGAGGCCCGCACCGATCGC
CCTTCCCAACAGTTGCGCAGCCTGAATGGCGAATGGG
[124 nt withheld, positions 7178-7301]
C
[91 nt withheld, positions 7303-7393]
A
[49 nt withheld, positions 7395-7443]
CCTTTGACGTTGGAGTCCACGTTCTTT
[37 nt withheld, positions 7471-7507]
ACCCTATCTCGGTCTATTCTTTTGATTTATAAGGGATTTTGCCGATTTCGGCCTATTGGTTAAAAAATGA
GCTGATTTAACAAAAATTTAACGCGAATTTTAACAAAATATTAACGCTTACAATTTAGGTGGCACTTTTC
GGGGAAATGTGCGCGGAACCCCTATTTGTTTATTTTTCTAAATACATTCAAATATGTATCCGCTCATGAG
ACAATAACCCTGATAAATGCTTCAATAATATTGAAAAAGGAAGAGTATGAGTATTCAACATTTCCGTGTC
GCCCTTATTCCCTTTTTTGCGGCATTTTGCCTTCCTGTTTTTGCTCACCCAGAAACGCTGGTGAAAGTAA
AAGATGCTGAAGATCAGTTGGGTGCACGAGTGGGTTACATCGAACTGGATCTCAACAGCGGTAAGATCCT
TGAGAGTTTTCGCCCCGAAGAACGTTTTCCAATGATGAGCACTTTTAAAGTTCTGCTATGTGGCGCGGTA
TTATCCCGTATTGACGCCGGGCAAGAGCAACTCGGTCGCCGCATACACTATTCTCAGAATGACTTGGTTG
AGTACTCACCAGTCACAGAAAAGCATCTTACGGATGGCATGACAGTAAGAGAATTATGCAGTGCTGCCAT
AACCATGAGTGATAACACTGCGGCCAACTTACTTCTGACAACGATCGGAGGACCGAAGGAGCTAACCGCT
TTTTTGCACAACATGGGGGATCATGTAACTCGCCTTGATCGTTGGGAACCGGAGCTGAATGAAGCCATAC
CAAACGACGAGCGTGACACCACGATGCCTGTAGCAATGGCAACAACGTTGCGCAAACTATTAACTGGCGA
ACTACTTACTCTAGCTTCCCGGCAACAATTAATAGACTGGATGGAGGCGGATAAAGTTGCAGGACCACTT
CTGCGCTCGGCCCTTCCGGCTGGCTGGTTTATTGCTGATAAATCTGGAGCCGGTGAGCGTGGGTCTCGCG
GTATCATTGCAGCACTGGGGCCAGATGGTAAGCCCTCCCGTATCGTAGTTATCTACACGACGGGGAGTCA
GGCAACTATGGATGAACGAAATAGACAGATCGCTGAGATAGGTGCCTCACTGATTAAGCATTGGTAACTG
TCAGACCAAGTTTACTCATATATACTTTAGATTGATTTAAAACTTCATTTTTAATTTAAAAGGATCTAGG
TGAAGATCCTTTTTGATAATCTCATGACCAAAATCCCTTAACGTGAGTTTTCGTTCCACTGAGCGTCAGA
CCCCGTAGAAAAGATCAAAGGATCTTCTTGAGATCCTTTTTTTCTGCGCGTAATCTGCTGCTTGCAAACA
AAAAAACCACCGCTACCAGCGGTGGTTTGTTTGCCGGATCAAGAGCTACCAACTCTTTTTCCGAAGGTAA
CTGGCTTCAGCAGAGCGCAGATACCAAATACTGTTCTTCTAGTGTAGCCGTAGTTAGGCCACCACTTCAA
GAACTCTGTAGCACCGCCTACATACCTCGCTCTGCTAATCCTGTTACCAGTGGCTGCTGCCAGTGGCGAT
AAGTCGTGTCTTACCGGGTTGGACTCAAGACGATAGTTACCGGATAAGGCGCAGCGGTCGGGCTGAACGG
GGGGTTCGTGCACACAGCCCAGCTTGGAGCGAACGACCTACACCGAACTGAGATACCTACAGCGTGAGCT
ATGAGAAAGCGCCACGCTTCCCGAAGGGAGAAAGGCGGACAGGTATCCGGTAAGCGGCAGGGTCGGAACA
GGAGAGCGCACGAGGGAGCTTCCAGGGGGAAACGCCTGGTATCTTTATAGTCCTGTCGGGTTTCGCCACC
TCTGACTTGAGCGTCGATTTTTGTGATGCTCGTCAGGGGGGCGGAGCCTATGGAAAAACGCCAGCAACGC
GGCCTTTTTACGGTTCCTGGCCTTTTGCTGGCCTTTTGCTCACATGTTCTTTCCTGCGTTATCCCCTGAT
TCTGTGGATAACCGTATTACCGCCTTTGAGTGAGCTGATACCGCTCGCCGCAGCCGAACGACCGAGCGCA
GCGAGTCAGTGAGCGAGGAAGCGGAAGAGCGCCCAATACGCAAACCGCCTCTCCCCGCGCGTTGGCCGAT
TCATTAATGCAGCTGGCACGACAGGTTTCCCGACTGGAAAGCGGGCAGTGAGCGCAACGCAATTAATGTG
AGTTAGCTCACTCATTAGGCACCCCAGGCTTTACACTTTATGCTTCCGGCTCGTATGTTGTGTGGAATTG
TGAGCGGATAACAATTTCACACAGGAAACAGCTATGACCATGATTACGCCAAGCGCGCAATTAACCCTCA
CTAAAGGGAACAAAAGCTGGAGCTGCAAGC
Features (pLannotate 1.2.2; 34 found; start..end, strand, type, name):
      5..231     +  promoter       RSV promoter: Rous sarcoma virus enhancer/promoter
    232..412     +  LTR            5' LTR (truncated): truncated 5' long terminal repeat (LTR) from HIV-1
    459..584     +  misc_feature   HIV-1 Ψ: packaging signal of human immunodeficiency virus type 1
    568..931     +  CDS            HIV-1 gag (fragment): gag protein from human immunodeficiency virus 1; gag
   1077..1310    +  misc_feature   RRE: The Rev response element (RRE) of HIV-1 allows for Rev-dependent mRNA export from the nucleus to the cytoplasm.
   1687..1713    +  CDS            Rev (fragment): human immunodeficiency virus 1 (HIV-1) Rev protein; rev; enhances nuclear export of unspliced and incompletely spliced viral mRNAs
   1720..1743    +  promoter       SV40 promoter (fragment): SV40 early promoter
   1744..1815    +  promoter       SV40 promoter (fragment): SV40 enhancer and early promoter
   1839..1974    +  rep_origin     SV40 ori: SV40 origin of replication
   2020..2616    +  CDS            PuroR (fragment): puromycin N-acetyltransferase; pac from Streptomyces; confers resistance to puromycin
   2665..2782    +  misc_feature   cPPT/CTS: central polypurine tract and central termination sequence of HIV-1
   2847..2913    +  CDS            small t antigen (fragment): SV40 (simian virus 40) small t antigen
   2920..4098    +  promoter       EF-1α promoter: strong constitutive promoter for human elongation factor EF-1α
   4119..4136    +  protein_bind   attB1 (fragment): mutant version of attB; core recombination site for the Gateway® BP reaction BP Clonase™
   4142..5164    +  CDS            ZNF213 (fragment): ZN213_HUMAN - Also known as ZKSCAN21. Experimental evidence at protein level: Swiss-Prot protein existence level 1. May be involved in transcriptional regulation. From Homo sapiens (Human).
   5521..5544    -  protein_bind   attB2: mutant version of attB; recombination site for the Gateway® BP reaction BP Clonase™
   5552..5593    +  CDS            V5 tag: epitope tag from simian virus 5
   5609..5662    +  promoter       U6 promoter (fragment): RNA polymerase III promoter for human U6 snRNA
   5704..6292    +  misc_feature   WPRE: woodchuck hepatitis virus posttranscriptional regulatory element
   6343..6362    +  misc_feature   cPPT/CTS (fragment): central polypurine tract and central termination sequence of HIV-1
   6364..6597    +  LTR            3' LTR (ΔU3): self-inactivating 3' long terminal repeat (LTR) from HIV-1
   6675..6796    +  polyA_signal   SV40 poly(A) signal: SV40 polyadenylation signal
   6836..6971    +  rep_origin     SV40 ori: SV40 origin of replication
   6992..7010    -  promoter       T7 promoter: promoter for bacteriophage T7 RNA polymerase
   7018..7173    +  CDS            lacZα (fragment): LacZα fragment of β-galactosidase; lacZ fragment
   7178..7606    +  rep_origin     f1 ori (sequence partly withheld): f1 bacteriophage origin of replication; arrow indicates direction of (+) strand synthesis
   7659..7763    +  promoter       AmpR promoter: bla
   7764..8624    +  CDS            AmpR: β-lactamase; bla; confers resistance to ampicillin, carbenicillin, and related antibiotics
   8795..9383    +  rep_origin     ori: high-copy-number ColE1/pMB1/pBR322/pUC origin of replication
   9566..9658    +  CDS            lacI (fragment): lac repressor; lacI; The lac repressor binds to the lac operator to inhibit transcription in E. coli. This inhibition can be relieved by adding lactose or isopropyl-β-D-thiogalactopyranoside (IPTG).
   9671..9692    +  protein_bind   CAP binding site: CAP binding activates transcription in the presence of cAMP. E. coli catabolite activator protein
   9707..9737    +  promoter       lac promoter: promoter for the E. coli lac operon
   9745..9761    +  protein_bind   lac operator: The lac repressor binds to the lac operator to inhibit transcription in E. coli. This inhibition can be relieved by adding lactose or isopropyl-β-D-thiogalactopyranoside (IPTG). lac repressor encoded by lacI
   9806..9824    +  promoter       T3 promoter: promoter for bacteriophage T3 RNA polymerase
