[The description below was written by a language model from this plasmid's Addgene catalogue record and pLannotate feature annotations shown in this document.]
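Description:
TFORF3266 is a third-generation-style, self-inactivating lentiviral expression plasmid built on the pLX_TRC317 backbone, carrying the human zinc-finger transcription factor ZNF213 (also called ZKSCAN21 or CR53). It belongs to a barcoded transcription factor ORF collection in which each ORF is paired with a unique 24-bp barcode, so that the factor present in a transduced cell can be identified in pooled overexpression screens. The barcode itself is not annotated in the feature table. In bacteria the plasmid is maintained through a high-copy ColE1/pUC-type origin and ampicillin resistance (AmpR), and an f1 origin is also present. The depositor warns that the plasmid may recombine during propagation, a known risk with LTR-containing vectors.

The viral genome is transcribed from an RSV promoter fused to a truncated HIV-1 5' LTR. It includes the Ψ packaging signal, a gag fragment, the RRE for Rev-dependent nuclear export, a cPPT/CTS and a ΔU3 3' LTR followed by an SV40 polyadenylation signal. Within this unit, an SV40 early promoter drives puromycin N-acetyltransferase for selection of transduced mammalian cells. Downstream, the constitutive EF-1α promoter drives the ZNF213 ORF, which was inserted by Gateway cloning and is flanked by attB1 and attB2 sites. A V5 epitope tag follows attB2, giving a C-terminal fusion for detection. The automated annotation matches only part of the region between the att sites to ZNF213, whereas the catalogue lists a 1,583 bp insert. A WPRE after the cassette enhances transcript stability and expression. The short U6, small t antigen, lacZα and lacI matches appear to be backbone remnants rather than functional elements.
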