Addgene plasmid #144742: TFORF3266
Purpose: Lentiviral vector for overexpressing transcription factor ORFs with unique 24-bp barcodes. Barcodes facilitate identification of transcription factors in pooled screens.
Depositing lab: Feng Zhang. Depositing organization: Broad Institute. Publication: A transcription factor atlas of directed differentiation. Joung J, Ma S, Tay T, Geiger-Schuller KR, Kirchgatterer PC, Verdine VK, Guo B, Arias-Garcia MA, Allen WE, Singh A, Kuksenko O, Abudayyeh OO, Gootenberg JS, Fu Z, Macrae RK, Buenrostro JD, Regev A, Zhang F. Cell. 2023 Jan 5;186(1):209-229.e26. doi: 10.1016/j.cell.2022.11.026. PubMed 36608654.
Backbone
  Vector backbone: pLX_TRC317
  Backbone manufacturer: Broad Institute Genetic Perturbation Platform
  Backbone size w/o insert (bp): 8264
  Vector type: Mammalian Expression, Lentiviral
  Selectable markers: Puromycin
Growth in bacteria
  Bacterial resistance: Ampicillin, 100 μg/mL
  Growth temperature: 37°C
  Growth strain: NEB Stable
  Copy number: High Copy
Gene/Insert
  Gene/Insert name: ZNF213
  Species: H. sapiens (human)
  Insert size (bp): 1583
  Entrez Gene: ZNF213 (a.k.a. CR53, ZKSCAN21)
  Promoter: EF1a
  Tag / fusion protein: V5 (C terminal on insert)
  Cloning method: Gateway Cloning
  Sequencing primers: 5′ GGGTGGAGACTGAAGTTAGGCCAG; 3′ CACATAGCGTAAAAGGAGCAACATAG
Resource information
  A portion of this plasmid was derived from a plasmid made by: Broad Institute Genetic Perturbation Platform
Terms and licenses: Academic/Nonprofit Terms; Industry Terms: Not Available to Industry
Depositor comments: NM_004220.2 Please test multiple small colonies in case of plasmid recombination. To make this collection available in a timely manner, a portion of this collection was not fully sequenced by Addgene. If an Addgene verified full plasmid sequence is not available, please contact us prior to placing an order to request the full sequence.
How to cite: TFORF3266 was a gift from Feng Zhang (Addgene plasmid # 144742 ; http://n2t.net/addgene:144742 ; RRID:Addgene_144742)
