>Addgene plasmid #144742 | TFORF3266 | depositor partial sequence | sequence record 286341 | Insert
ATCGATTGATCAACAAGTTTGTACAAAAAAGTTGGCATGGCAGCCCCCTTGGAGGCCCAGGACCAGGCCC
CTGGGGAGGGAGAAGGGCTTCTGATTGTGAAAGTGGAAGATTCCTCCTGGGAACAGGAATCTGCCCAGCA
TGAGGATGGCAGGGATTCCGAAGCCTGCCGCCAGCGCTTCCGGCAATTCTGCTACGGGGATGTGCATGGG
CCTCATGAGGCCTTCAGCCAGCTCTGGGAGCTCTGCTGCCGCTGGCTGCGGCCCGAGCTGCGTACCAAGG
AGCAGATCCTGGAGCTGCTGGTGCTGGAGCAGTTCCTGACAGTGCTGCCAGGGGAGATCCAGGGCTGGGT
GCGTGAGCAGCACCCGGGAAGCGGTGAGGAGGCTGTCGCCTTGGTGGAGGACCTACAGAAGCAGCCAGTG
AAAGCCTGGCGACAGGATGTGCCCTCGGAGGAGGCGGAACCCGAGGCTGCAGGCCGGGGATCCCAGGCCA
CGGGGCCTCCCCCGACGGTGGGGGCACGGAGGCGGCCGTCTGTTCCCCAGGAGCAGCACAGCCATAGCGC
CCAGCCTCCTGCTCTTCTTAAAGAGGGTCGTCCCGGAGAGACGACGGACACCTGCTTTGTCTCTGGGGTC
CATGGACCTGTGGCATTGGGAGACATCCCATTCTATTTCTCCCGGGAAGAATGGGGCACCCTGGACCCTG
CTCAGCGGGATCTCTTCTGGGACATAAAGCGGGAGAACTCCCGGAACACCACCCTGGGTTTTGGGCTCAA
AGGCCAAAGTGAGAAGTCCCTGCTGCAGGAGATGGTGCCGGTGGTGCCAGGCCAGACAGGCAGCGACGTG
ACTGTGTCCTGGAGCCCCGAGGAGGCTGAGGCCTGGGAGAGCGAGAACCGGCCGAGGGCGGCCCTGGGCC
CAGTGGTGGGCGCGCGACGGGGGCGGCCACCCACTCGCCGGCGCCAGTTCCGGGACCTGGCAGCCGAGAA
GCCGCACAGCTGCGGGCAGTGTGGAAAGCGCTTCCGCTGGGGCTCGGACCTGGCGCGGCACCAGCGCACG
CACACGGGCGAGAAGCCACACAAGTGCCCTGAGTGCGACAAGAGCTTCCGCAGCTCCTCGGACCTGGTGC
GCCACCAAGGCGTGCACACGGGCGAGAAGCCCTTCTCCTGTTCCGAGTGCGGCAAGAGCTTCAGCCGCAG
CGCCTACCTGGCCGACCACCAGCGCATACACACGGGCGAGAAGCCTTTCGGCTGCAGCGACTGCGGCAAG
AGCTTCTCGCTGCGCTCCTACCTGCTGGACCATCGGCGTGTGCACACCGGTGAGCGGCCCTTCGGCTGCG
GAGAGTGCGACAAGAGCTTCAAGCAGCGCGCGCACCTCATCGCGCATCAGAGCCTGCACGCCAAGATGGC
CCAGCCCGTGGGGTGCCCAACTTTCTTGTACAAAGTGGTTGATATCGGTAAGCCTATCCCTAACCCTCTC
CTCGGTCTCGATTCTACGTAGTAATGAACTAGTCCGTAACTTGAAAGTATTTCGATTTCTTGGCTTTATA
TATCTTGTGGAAAGGACGACACCAACCCGACGAACATGCGATA
