>Addgene plasmid #144742 | TFORF3266 | depositor partial sequence | sequence record 286342 | Barcode
CACCAACCCGACGAACATGCGATA
